Addgene plasmid #236691: pAAVLINKv1-pCALM1-Cre-3' NINL
Purpose: 3' AAVLINK plasmid for NINL expression
Depositing lab: Zhonghua Lu. Depositing organization: Shenzhen Institute of Advanced Technology (SIAT), Chinese Academy of Sciences. Publication: AAVLINK: A potent DNA-recombination method for large cargo delivery in gene therapy. Lin J, Lin Y, Liu N, Cao W, Zhang J, Wen S, Zhang Y, Liao W, Hong Z, Lin Y, Liu Q, Liu H, Li Q, Chen B, Li M, Luo Z, Yang L, Yang Y, Zheng SH, Wang Y, Chu H, Hu Y, Qin Y, Luo BX, Tian S, Chen Y, Yan T, Yang L, Wang H, Liu T, Jiang Y, Lu Z. Cell. 2026 Feb 5;189(3):969-986.e17. doi: 10.1016/j.cell.2025.12.039. Epub 2026 Jan 27. PubMed 41605211.
Backbone
  Vector backbone: pAAV-hSyn-EGFP
  Backbone manufacturer: Addgene
  Vector type: AAV, Cre/Lox
Growth in bacteria
  Bacterial resistance: Ampicillin, 100 μg/mL
  Growth temperature: 37°C
  Growth strain: NEB Stable
  Copy number: High Copy
Gene/Insert
  Gene/Insert name: NINL
  Species: H. sapiens (human)
  Entrez Gene: NINL (a.k.a. NLP)
  Promoter: pCALM1
  Tag / fusion protein: FLAG (C terminal on insert)
  Cloning method: Restriction Enzyme; 5′ cloning site unknown (unknown if destroyed); 3′ cloning site unknown (unknown if destroyed)
  Sequencing primers: 5′ n/a
Terms and licenses: Academic/Nonprofit Terms; Industry Terms: Not Available to Industry
Depositor comments: See publication for corresponding AAV Link vectors.
How to cite: pAAVLINKv1-pCALM1-Cre-3' NINL was a gift from Zhonghua Lu (Addgene plasmid # 236691 ; http://n2t.net/addgene:236691 ; RRID:Addgene_236691)
