[The description below was written by a language model from this plasmid's Addgene catalogue record and pLannotate feature annotations shown in this document.]
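Description:
pAAVLINKv1-pCALM1-Cre-3' NINL is an AAV transfer plasmid built on the pAAV-hSyn-EGFP backbone. It serves as the 3' half of a two-vector AAVLINK pair for expressing human NINL (also called NLP), a protein involved in microtubule organization. AAVLINK is described in the record as a DNA-recombination method for delivering cargo too large for a single AAV genome. The matching 5' vector is not described here; the depositor refers to the publication for it. The plasmid replicates in E. coli from a high-copy ColE1/pUC-type origin under ampicillin selection (AmpR with its bla promoter) and also carries an f1 origin. A recombination-deficient growth strain is recorded, as is common for ITR-containing plasmids.

In the 6,324 nt sequenced record, the payload lies between AAV2 inverted terminal repeats, one annotated in full and the other only as short fragments. On one strand and in transcriptional order, the annotation shows a Cre recombinase coding sequence, a short chimeric intron fragment, a partial lox2272 site, a roughly 1.6 kb fragment of the NINL coding sequence, and a C-terminal 3xFLAG tag. WPRE fragments and SV40 poly(A) signal fragments follow. The catalogue names pCALM1 as the promoter. It was not detected by the automated annotation, but the unannotated stretch between the ITR and Cre is a plausible location for it.

This layout suggests that Cre made from this vector recombines the lox2272 site with a compatible site on the 5' partner. That would join the two genomes so that the upstream NINL portion is linked to this 3' fragment, and the intron fragment next to the lox site may allow the junction to be spliced out. The record does not spell out this mechanism. The FLAG tag allows detection of the reconstituted full-length protein.
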