Features (pLannotate 1.2.2; 19 found; start..end, strand, type, name):
     70..135     -  CDS            3xFLAG: three tandem FLAG® epitope tags, followed by an enterokinase cleavage site
    142..1713    -  CDS            NINL (fragment): NINL_HUMAN - Also known as KIAA0980, NLP. Experimental evidence at protein level: Swiss-Prot protein existence level 1. Involved in the microtubule organization in interphase cells. Overexpression induces the fragmentation of the Golgi, and causes lysosomes to disperse toward the cell periphery; it also interferes with mitotic spindle assembly. May play a role in ovarian carcinogenesis. From Homo sapiens (Human).
   1799..1823    -  protein_bind   lox2272 (fragment): Cre-mediated recombination occurs in the 8-bp core sequence (GGATACTT). lox2272 sites are compatible with each other, but incompatible with loxP or loxN sites (Lee and Saito, 1988). Cre recombinase
   1830..1870    -  intron         chimeric intron (fragment): chimera between introns from human β-globin and immunoglobulin heavy chain genes
   1874..2902    -  CDS            cre: RECR_BPP1 - Experimental evidence at protein level: Swiss-Prot protein existence level 1. Catalyzes site-specific recombination between two 34-base- pair LOXP sites. Its role is to maintain the phage genome as a monomeric unit-copy plasmid in the lysogenic state. From Escherichia phage P1 (Bacteriophage P1).
   3084..3111    -  repeat_region  AAV2 ITR (fragment): inverted terminal repeat of adeno-associated virus serotype 2 inverted
   3140..3167    -  repeat_region  AAV2 ITR (fragment): inverted terminal repeat of adeno-associated virus serotype 2 inverted
   3240..3828    -  rep_origin     ori: high-copy-number ColE1/pMB1/pBR322/pUC origin of replication
   3999..4859    -  CDS            AmpR: β-lactamase; bla; confers resistance to ampicillin, carbenicillin, and related antibiotics
   4860..4964    -  promoter       AmpR promoter: bla
   5059..5094    +  CDS            rop (fragment): Rop protein, which maintains plasmids at low copy number; rop
   5196..5245    +  misc_feature   bom (fragment): basis of mobility region from pBR322
   5246..5701    -  rep_origin     f1 ori (sequence partly withheld): f1 bacteriophage origin of replication; arrow indicates direction of (+) strand synthesis
   5720..5771    +  misc_feature   bom (fragment): basis of mobility region from pBR322
   5776..5916    -  repeat_region  AAV2 ITR: inverted terminal repeat of adeno-associated virus serotype 2 inverted
   6022..6089    +  polyA_signal   SV40 poly(A) signal (fragment): SV40 polyadenylation signal
   6093..6136    +  polyA_signal   SV40 poly(A) signal (fragment): SV40 polyadenylation signal
   6135..6219    -  misc_feature   WPRE (fragment): woodchuck hepatitis virus posttranscriptional regulatory element
   6225..58      -  misc_feature   WPRE (fragment) (across the origin): woodchuck hepatitis virus posttranscriptional regulatory element
>Addgene plasmid #236691 | pAAVLINKv1-pCALM1-Cre-3' NINL | addgene full sequence | sequence record 476872 | Addgene NGS Result
CAACATAGTTAAGAATACCAGTCAATCTTTCACAAATTTTGTAATCCAGAGGTTGATTATCTCGAGTTAC
TTGTCATCGTCATCCTTGTAGTCGATGTCATGATCTTTATAATCACCGTCATGGTCTTTGTAGTCTGTAC
ACACAGAGAGGGCTGCGGGGGCAATCCTACTGACGAGTTTGTTGAGAGCGCGAACTTTTTCTTCCAAGAG
GCGGCTTTGTTTCTCGGCGCCTCGCTGCTTCTCCTCGGTGGCCTGAAGTGCTCTCACCAGGTGGGCGTTC
TCCACGTACAGCTCCTTCAGCAGCAGGTCGGACTTCGTGTTCTTTTCAAACTGCTCCTTCAGCTTATCCA
CTTTCTCTTGGAGGAGCATTTCCATATTCTTCAGAATCATCTCCGCCTCTTCCACCCGCTCTTCTGTGGC
TTTCAGCTGTTTCTCATGTTCTTCCCGCTGTGCATCCAGGCGCCTCCTGGCCTGCTCTCCCTGAAGGCTG
AGCAGGCGATGCAGCTCGGCCACACGGTCCTGGGGCACCAGCCGGACCTCCTGCAAGTGCTGGGCCTGGG
CCTGCCTCAGCCTCAGGTGAGCTCCCTGCACCTGGTCTTGACTTTCCTCAAGGGTCTGGGTCAGCTCTGA
CCATGGCAGCTGCAGGCTCTGATGTTCCTGATTCAGGCATTCAAGTTCAACTCTAAGTTTTTGGATTTGG
TCACTCTGCTGCTGCCCACTGCGAACCACCTCCTCCAGGCTCTGTGTTAACATCTGAATGGTCACACGAT
GCTCCTCGTTTTGGGCCTGGTGGGTAGAAGCCTCCTGTCCCAGTTGAAGAACCCTGACATTGAGCTGGGA
TAATTGATCCTTGTAGTTCTGATTCTGTCTGTTGAGCACCTCCATCTCAGAGCAGGCCTTTTCCTTGTCT
TTCTTTAAAACCTCAATTTCCTTCCTCTGTGCATCGTGAGTACTTTCTGCAGCTTCAAGCTCTTGCCGAA
CCCTTCCCAGATCGTTTTTCAACAAAGTGTTTTCTTCAGAAAGTCTATGGAACTCCAGTCTGTCGTTCTC
TCTCAAATCTACATGTTTCTCCAGAGCCCGGACGACGTCTTCCAGATGTAGAAGTTTGGTTTCCATGTCA
TCCTTCTCTCTCTCCAGCGCTATTTTGGTCTCCCCCTCTTCTGGGGCAGCAAGCTGCTCCTGCCAGGAAC
CCTGCGGGTCTGCGAGCTGGAGGTGGGATGGCAAGGACCCTCTCCTGGCAACCTCCACACTGTGCTTGTG
ACACCCAGGCTCCAGGGCGCCCTCGGCCCGGGCCTGCTGCTCCGAGGCCTGCTCCTGGGTGCCCCTGCTC
CAGCTTCGTGCTCGCTCTTCCTGAATGGCCTGTAGCCTCTCAGCCTGTCCCCTGCACGAAGCGGCCGGCC
TCAGGGGTGGCTCCCACATCCGTGGCTGGGTTTGCGAGGCGTCTCTCTCTGTTCCCAGCAGAGGCAGCTC
CCGGGCTCCAGGCTGCTCCAGCCCCGCTGCGCTCGCGCCGAAAGGCTCTGGCTCCTTTGGGACAATATCC
CCATCCACTCCACAGGGCTGCATGCGTGACCACCTCTCTGAGGGGCCGTGGGATGCCGGGGCAGGGGCGG
GGGCCGGGCTCTGCGTAGCTTCTGTGTCCTGGGCTTGCCTGCGGCGAGGCCCGGCTCCTGCCGCCTCCTC
AGACTCTCTGCCATCACCTGTGGAGAGAAAGGCAAAGTGGATGTCAGTAAGACCAATAGGTGCCTATCAG
AAACGCAAGAGTCTTCTCTGTCTCGACAAGCCCAGTTTCATAAATTGCTATAAAGTATCCTATACGAAGT
TATACTAGTTATTGGTCTCCTTAAACCTGTCTTGTAACCTTGATACTTACCTAATCGCCATCTTCCAGCA
GGCGCACCATTGCCCCTGTTTCACTATCCAGGTTACGGATATAGTTCATTACAATATTTACATTGGTCCA
GCCACCAGCTTGCATGATCTCCGGTATTGAAACTCCAGCGCGGGCCATATCTCGCGCGGCTCCGACACGG
GCACTGTGTCCAGACCAGGCCAGGTATCTCTGACCAGAGTCATCCTTAGCGCCGTAAATCAATCGATGAG
TTGCTTCAAAAATCCCTTCCAGGGCGCGAGTTGATAGCTGGCTGGTGGCAGATGGCGCGGCAACACCATT
TTTTCTGACCCGGCAAAACAGGTAGTTATTCGGATCATCAGCTACACCAGAGACGGAAATCCATCGCTCG
ACCAGTTTAGTTACCCCCAGGCTAAGTGCCTTCTCTACACCTGCGGTGCTAACCAGCGTTTTCGTTCTGC
CAATATGGATTAACATTCTCCCACCGTCAGTACGTGAGATATCTTTAACCCTGATCCTGGCAATTTCGGC
TATACGTAACAGGGTGTTATAAGCAATCCCCAGAAATGCCAGATTACGTATATCCTGGCAGCGATCGCTA
TTTTCCATGAGTGAACGAACCTGGTCGAAATCAGTGCGTTCGAACGCTAGAGCCTGTTTTGCACGTTCAC
CGGCATCAACGTTTTCTTTTCGGATCCGCCGCATAACCAGTGAAACAGCATTGCTGTCACTTGGTCGTGG
CAGCCCGGACCGACGATGAAGCATGTTTAGCTGGCCCAAATGTTGCTGGATGGTTTTTACTGCCAGACCG
CGCGCCTGAAGATATAGAAGATAATCGCGAACATCTTCAGGTTCTGCGGGAAACCATTTCCGGTTATTCA
ACTTGCACCATGCCGCCCACGACCGGCAAACGGACAGAAGCATTTTCCAGGTATGCTCAGAAAACGCCTG
GCGATCCCTGAACATGTCCATCAGGTTCTTGCGAACCTCATCACTCGTTGCATCGACCGGTAATGCAGGC
AAATTTTGGTGTACGGTCAGTAAATTGGACATGGTGGCGTACGAGTAACGGCACGGCGTCCACGACACTC
CCAGCACCACTGCCGGAGCGCGAGTCTGCGCCCCGCGATATATATATGGTGCGCCGTATCCCTCCGCCGC
GGCGGAGCCGCCTCGCGCAGAGCGACGCGTGCGGCCGCAGGAACCCCTAGTGATGGAGTTGGCCACTCCC
TCTCTGCGCGCTCGCTCGCTCACTGAGGCCGGGCGACCAAAGGTCGCCCGACGCCCGGGCGGCCTCAGTG
AGCGAGCGAGCGCGCAGCTGCCTGCAGGACATGTGAGCAAAAGGCCAGCAAAAGGCCAGGAACCGTAAAA
AGGCCGCGTTGCTGGCGTTTTTCCATAGGCTCCGCCCCCCTGACGAGCATCACAAAAATCGACGCTCAAG
TCAGAGGTGGCGAAACCCGACAGGACTATAAAGATACCAGGCGTTTCCCCCTGGAAGCTCCCTCGTGCGC
TCTCCTGTTCCGACCCTGCCGCTTACCGGATACCTGTCCGCCTTTCTCCCTTCGGGAAGCGTGGCGCTTT
CTCATAGCTCACGCTGTAGGTATCTCAGTTCGGTGTAGGTCGTTCGCTCCAAGCTGGGCTGTGTGCACGA
ACCCCCCGTTCAGCCCGACCGCTGCGCCTTATCCGGTAACTATCGTCTTGAGTCCAACCCGGTAAGACAC
GACTTATCGCCACTGGCAGCAGCCACTGGTAACAGGATTAGCAGAGCGAGGTATGTAGGCGGTGCTACAG
AGTTCTTGAAGTGGTGGCCTAACTACGGCTACACTAGAAGAACAGTATTTGGTATCTGCGCTCTGCTGAA
GCCAGTTACCTTCGGAAAAAGAGTTGGTAGCTCTTGATCCGGCAAACAAACCACCGCTGGTAGCGGTGGT
TTTTTTGTTTGCAAGCAGCAGATTACGCGCAGAAAAAAAGGATCTCAAGAAGATCCTTTGATCTTTTCTA
CGGGGTCTGACGCTCAGTGGAACGAAAACTCACGTTAAGGGATTTTGGTCATGAGATTATCAAAAAGGAT
CTTCACCTAGATCCTTTTAAATTAAAAATGAAGTTTTAAATCAATCTAAAGTATATATGAGTAAACTTGG
TCTGACAGTTACCAATGCTTAATCAGTGAGGCACCTATCTCAGCGATCTGTCTATTTCGTTCATCCATAG
TTGCCTGACTCCCCGTCGTGTAGATAACTACGATACGGGAGGGCTTACCATCTGGCCCCAGTGCTGCAAT
GATACCGCGAGACCCACGCTCACCGGCTCCAGATTTATCAGCAATAAACCAGCCAGCCGGAAGGGCCGAG
CGCAGAAGTGGTCCTGCAACTTTATCCGCCTCCATCCAGTCTATTAATTGTTGCCGGGAAGCTAGAGTAA
GTAGTTCGCCAGTTAATAGTTTGCGCAACGTTGTTGCCATTGCTACAGGCATCGTGGTGTCACGCTCGTC
GTTTGGTATGGCTTCATTCAGCTCCGGTTCCCAACGATCAAGGCGAGTTACATGATCCCCCATGTTGTGC
AAAAAAGCGGTTAGCTCCTTCGGTCCTCCGATCGTTGTCAGAAGTAAGTTGGCCGCAGTGTTATCACTCA
TGGTTATGGCAGCACTGCATAATTCTCTTACTGTCATGCCATCCGTAAGATGCTTTTCTGTGACTGGTGA
GTACTCAACCAAGTCATTCTGAGAATAGTGTATGCGGCGACCGAGTTGCTCTTGCCCGGCGTCAATACGG
GATAATACCGCGCCACATAGCAGAACTTTAAAAGTGCTCATCATTGGAAAACGTTCTTCGGGGCGAAAAC
TCTCAAGGATCTTACCGCTGTTGAGATCCAGTTCGATGTAACCCACTCGTGCACCCAACTGATCTTCAGC
ATCTTTTACTTTCACCAGCGTTTCTGGGTGAGCAAAAACAGGAAGGCAAAATGCCGCAAAAAAGGGAATA
AGGGCGACACGGAAATGTTGAATACTCATACTCTTCCTTTTTCAATATTATTGAAGCATTTATCAGGGTT
ATTGTCTCATGAGCGGATACATATTTGAATGTATTTAGAAAAATAAACAAATAGGGGTTCCGCGCACATT
TCCCCGAAAAGTGCCACCTGACGTCTAAGAAACCATTATTATCATGACATTAACCTATAAAAATAGGCGT
ATCACGAGGCCCTTTCGTCTCGCGCGTTTCGGTGATGACGGTGAAAACCTCTGACACATGCAGCTCCCGG
AGACGGTCACAGCTTGTCTGTAAGCGGATGCCGGGAGCAGACAAGCCCGTCAGGGCGCGTCAGCGGGTGT
TGGCGGGTGTCGGGGCTGGCTTAACTATGCGGCATCAGAGCAGATTGTACTGAGAGTGCACCATAAAATT
GTAAACGTTAATATTTTGTTAAAATTCGCGTTAAATTTTTGTTAAATCAGCTCATTTTTTAACCAATAGA
CCGAAATCGGCAAAATCCCTTATAAATCAAAAGAATAGCCCGAGATAGAGT
[37 nt withheld, positions 5372-5408]
AAAGAACGTGGACTCCAACGTCAAAGG
[141 nt withheld, positions 5436-5576]
G
[46 nt withheld, positions 5578-5623]
A
[95 nt withheld, positions 5625-5719]
TATGCGGTGTGAAATACCGCACAGATGCGTAAGGAGAAAATACCGCATCAGGCGCCCCTGCAGGCAGCTG
CGCGCTCGCTCGCTCACTGAGGCCGCCCGGGCAAAGCCCGGGCGTCGGGCGACCTTTGGTCGCCCGGCCT
CAGTGAGCGAGCGAGCGCGCAGAGAGGGAGTGGCCAACTCCATCACTAGGGGTTCCTGCGGCCGCTCGGT
CCGCACGTGCCACACCGGTCTCCAGATCTTTAAAAAACCTCCCACATCTCCCCCTGAACCTGAAACATAA
AATGAATGCAATTGTTGTTGTTAACTTGTTTATTGCAGCTTATAATGGTTACAAATAAAGCAATAGCATC
ACAAATTTCACAAATAAAGCTAGATGGTTACAAATAAAGCAATAGCATCACAAATTTCACAAATAAACAC
CACGGAATTGTCAGTGCCCAACAGCCGAGCCCCTGTCCAGCAGCGGGCAAGGCAGGCGGCGATGAGTTCC
GCCGTGGCAAGAACTAACCAGGATTTATACAAGGAGGAGAAAATGAAAGCCATACGGGAAGCAATAGCAT
GATACAAAGGCATTAAAGCAGCGTATCCACATAGCGTAAAAGGAG
